Addgene plasmid #236416: pH-2×35S-DualPE
Purpose: For plant prime editing including large DNA fragment editing in Nicotiana benthamiana or other dicotyledons
Depositing lab: Zong Yuan. Depositing organization: China Agricultural University. Publication: Precise deletion, replacement and inversion of large DNA fragments in plants using dual prime editing. Zhao Y, Huang Z, Zhou X, Teng W, Liu Z, Wang W, Tang S, Liu Y, Liu J, Wang W, Chai L, Zhang N, Guo W, Liu J, Ni Z, Sun Q, Wang Y, Zong Y. Nat Plants. 2025 Feb;11(2):191-205. doi: 10.1038/s41477-024-01898-3. Epub 2025 Jan 13. PubMed 39805934.
Backbone
  Vector backbone: pB-DualPE
  Vector type: CRISPR
  Selectable markers: Hygromycin
Growth in bacteria
  Bacterial resistance: Kanamycin, 50 μg/mL
  Growth temperature: 37°C
  Growth strain: DH5alpha
  Copy number: Unknown
Gene/Insert 1
  Gene/Insert name: 2×35S promoter
  Species: Synthetic
  Insert size (bp): 677
  Mutation: Detailed in manuscript
Gene/Insert 2
  Gene/Insert name: hygromycin-resistance gene (alt name: Hyg)
  Species: Synthetic
  Insert size (bp): 1026
Terms and licenses: Academic/Nonprofit Terms; Industry Terms: Not Available to Industry
How to cite: pH-2×35S-DualPE was a gift from Zong Yuan (Addgene plasmid # 236416 ; http://n2t.net/addgene:236416 ; RRID:Addgene_236416)
