[The description below was written by a language model from this plasmid's Addgene catalogue record and pLannotate feature annotations shown in this document.]
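Description:
pH-2×35S-DualPE is a binary T-DNA vector of about 17.7 kb for plant prime editing, built on the pB-DualPE backbone and intended for Nicotiana benthamiana and other dicotyledons. It has the layout of an Agrobacterium shuttle plasmid. A ColE1/pMB1-type origin with the pBR322 bom site supports replication in E. coli. The pVS1 oriV, RepA and StaA functions provide replication and stable maintenance in Agrobacterium. An aphA-3 kanamycin resistance gene outside the T-DNA borders is used for bacterial selection.

Between the nopaline-type right and left border repeats sit the editing and selection cassettes. An enhanced CaMV 35S promoter with a duplicated enhancer (the 677 bp 2×35S insert) drives one long transcription unit terminated by the pea rbcS-E9 terminator. This unit begins with Csy4 (Cas6f), an RNA endonuclease that processes multi-guide transcripts into individual units. It is followed by a Streptococcus pyogenes Cas9 sequence, then a Moloney murine leukaemia virus pol-derived segment that corresponds to the reverse transcriptase component of a prime editor. The record does not specify how the Csy4 and Cas9 coding regions are joined, and it refers to the manuscript for mutation details. Upstream, near the right border, a partial Cas9 guide scaffold followed by a CaMV poly(A) signal marks the position of the pegRNA expression region, although its promoter is not annotated. A second enhanced 35S promoter drives hygromycin B phosphotransferase with a CaMV poly(A) signal, allowing selection of transformed plant tissue.

The stated use is prime editing in plants, including dual-pegRNA strategies for precise deletion, replacement or inversion of large DNA fragments.
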