Features (pLannotate 1.2.2; 24 found; start..end, strand, type, name):
      1..589     +  rep_origin     ori: high-copy-number ColE1/pMB1/pBR322/pUC origin of replication
    775..915     -  misc_feature   bom: basis of mobility region from pBR322
   1017..1056    -  CDS            rop (fragment): Rop protein, which maintains plasmids at low copy number; rop
   1259..1453    -  rep_origin     pVS1 oriV: origin of replication for the Pseudomonas plasmid pVS1 (Heeb et al., 2000)
   1519..2592    -  CDS            pVS1 RepA: replication protein from the Pseudomonas plasmid pVS1 (Heeb et al., 2000)
   3021..3650    -  CDS            pVS1 StaA: stability protein from the Pseudomonas plasmid pVS1 (Heeb et al., 2000)
   4210..4611    -  CDS            Y4CG_SINFN (fragment): Protein inferred from homology: Swiss-Prot protein existence level 3. From Sinorhizobium fredii (strain NBRC 101917 / NGR234).
   4951..4975    -  misc_feature   RB T-DNA repeat: right border repeat from nopaline C58 T-DNA
   5513..5580    +  misc_RNA       tracrRNA (fragment): trans-activating CRISPR RNA for the Streptococcus pyogenes CRISPR/Cas9 system
   5660..5834    +  polyA_signal   CaMV poly(A) signal: cauliflower mosaic virus polyadenylation signal
   5841..6517    +  promoter       CaMV 35S promoter (enhanced): cauliflower mosaic virus 35S promoter with a duplicated enhancer region
   6524..7084    +  CDS            cas6f: CAS6_PSEAB - Also known as csy4. Experimental evidence at protein level: Swiss-Prot protein existence level 1. CRISPR (clustered regularly interspaced short palindromic repeat) is an adaptive immune system that provides protection against mobile genetic elements (viruses, transposable elements and conjugative plasmids). CRISPR clusters contain sequences complementary to antecedent mobile elements and target invading nucleic acids. CRISPR clusters are transcribed and processed into CRISPR RNA (crRNA). Processes pre-crRNA into individual crRNA units. Absolutely required for crRNA production or s
   7241..11341   +  CDS            cas9: CAS9_STRP1 - Also known as csn1 From Streptococcus pyogenes serotype M1.
  11402..13234   +  CDS            gag-pol (fragment): POL_MLVMS - Experimental evidence at protein level: Swiss-Prot protein existence level 1. [Integrase]: Catalyzes viral DNA integration into the host chromosome, by performing a series of DNA cutting and joining reactions. This enzyme activity takes place after virion entry into a cell and reverse transcription of the RNA genome in dsDNA. The first step in the integration process is 3' processing. This step requires a complex comprising the viral genome, matrix protein and integrase. This complex is called the pre-integration complex (PIC). The integrase protein removes 2 nucleotides from each
  13342..13974   +  terminator     E9 terminator: terminator and polyadenylation signal from the pea rbcS-E9 gene
  14011..14033   -  protein_bind   lac operator (fragment): The lac repressor binds to the lac operator to inhibit transcription in E. coli. This inhibition can be relieved by adding lactose or isopropyl-β-D-thiogalactopyranoside (IPTG). lac repressor encoded by lacI
  14037..14067   -  promoter       lac promoter: promoter for the E. coli lac operon
  14082..14103   -  protein_bind   CAP binding site: CAP binding activates transcription in the presence of cAMP. E. coli catabolite activator protein
  14116..14204   -  CDS            lacI (fragment): lac repressor; lacI; The lac repressor binds to the lac operator to inhibit transcription in E. coli. This inhibition can be relieved by adding lactose or isopropyl-β-D-thiogalactopyranoside (IPTG).
  14294..14970   +  promoter       CaMV 35S promoter (enhanced): cauliflower mosaic virus 35S promoter with a duplicated enhancer region
  15037..16062   +  CDS            HygR: hygromycin B phosphotransferase confers resistance to hygromycin
  16103..16277   +  polyA_signal   CaMV poly(A) signal: cauliflower mosaic virus polyadenylation signal
  16355..16379   -  misc_feature   LB T-DNA repeat: left border repeat from nopaline C58 T-DNA
  16804..17598   +  CDS            KanR: aminoglycoside phosphotransferase; aphA-3; confers resistance to kanamycin
>Addgene plasmid #236416 | pH-2×35S-DualPE | addgene full sequence | sequence record 488643 | Addgene NGS Result
TTGAGATCCTTTTTTTCTGCGCGTAATCTGCTGCTTGCAAACAAAAAAACCACCGCTACCAGCGGTGGTT
TGTTTGCCGGATCAAGAGCTACCAACTCTTTTTCCGAAGGTAACTGGCTTCAGCAGAGCGCAGATACCAA
ATACTGTCCTTCTAGTGTAGCCGTAGTTAGGCCACCACTTCAAGAACTCTGTAGCACCGCCTACATACCT
CGCTCTGCTAATCCTGTTACCAGTGGCTGCTGCCAGTGGCGATAAGTCGTGTCTTACCGGGTTGGACTCA
AGACGATAGTTACCGGATAAGGCGCAGCGGTCGGGCTGAACGGGGGGTTCGTGCACACAGCCCAGCTTGG
AGCGAACGACCTACACCGAACTGAGATACCTACAGCGTGAGCTATGAGAAAGCGCCACGCTTCCCGAAGG
GAGAAAGGCGGACAGGTATCCGGTAAGCGGCAGGGTCGGAACAGGAGAGCGCACGAGGGAGCTTCCAGGG
GGAAACGCCTGGTATCTTTATAGTCCTGTCGGGTTTCGCCACCTCTGACTTGAGCGTCGATTTTTGTGAT
GCTCGTCAGGGGGGCGGAGCCTATGGAAAAACGCCAGCAACGCGGCCTTTTTACGGTTCCTGGCCTTTTG
CTGGCCTTTTGCTCACATGTTCTTTCCTGCGTTATCCCCTGATTCTGTGGATAACCGTATTACCGCCTTT
GAGTGAGCTGATACCGCTCGCCGCAGCCGAACGACCGAGCGCAGCGAGTCAGTGAGCGAGGAAGCGGAAG
AGCGCCTGATGCGGTATTTTCTCCTTACGCATCTGTGCGGTATTTCACACCGCATATGGTGCACTCTCAG
TACAATCTGCTCTGATGCCGCATAGTTAAGCCAGTATACACTCCGCTATCGCTACGTGACTGGGTCATGG
CTGCGCCCCGACACCCGCCAACACCCGCTGACGCGCCCTGACGGGCTTGTCTGCTCCCGGCATCCGCTTA
CAGACAAGCTGTGACCGTCTCCGGGAGCTGCATGTGTCAGAGGTTTTCACCGTCATCACCGAAACGCGCG
AGGCAGGGTGCCTTGATGTGGGCGCCGGCGGTCGAGTGGCGACGGCGCGGCTTGTCCGCGCCCTGGTAGA
TTGCCTGGCCGTAGGCCAGCCATTTTTGAGCGGCCAGCGGCCGCGATAGGCCGACGCGAAGCGGCGGGGC
GTAGGGAGCGCAGCGACCGAAGGGTAGGCGCTTTTTGCAGCTCTTCGGCTGTGCGCTGGCCAGACAGTTA
TGCACAGGCCAGGCGGGTTTTAAGAGTTTTAATAAGTTTTAAAGAGTTTTAGGCGGAAAAATCGCCTTTT
TTCTCTTTTATATCAGTCACTTACATGTGTGACCGGTTCCCAATGTACGGCTTTGGGTTCCCAATGTACG
GGTTCCGGTTCCCAATGTACGGCTTTGGGTTCCCAATGTACGTGCTATCCACAGGAAACAGACCTTTTCG
ACCTTTTTCCCCTGCTAGGGCAATTTGCCCTAGCATCTGCTCCGTACATTAGGAACCGGCGGATGCTTCG
CCCTCGATCAGGTTGCGGTAGCGCATGACTAGGATCGGGCCAGCCTGCCCCGCCTCCTCCTTCAAATCGT
ACTCCGGCAGGTCATTTGACCCGATCAGCTTGCGCACGGTGAAACAGAACTTCTTGAACTCTCCGGCGCT
GCCACTGCGTTCGTAGATCGTCTTGAACAACCATCTGGCTTCTGCCTTGCCTGCGGCGCGGCGTGCCAGG
CGGTAGAGAAAACGGCCGATGCCGGGATCGATCAAAAAGTAATCGGGGTGAACCGTCAGCACGTCCGGGT
TCTTGCCTTCTGTGATCTCGCGGTACATCCAATCAGCTAGCTCGATCTCGATGTACTCCGGCCGCCCGGT
TTCGCTCTTTACGATCTTGTAGCGGCTAATCAAGGCTTCACCCTCGGATACCGTCACCAGGCGGCCGTTC
TTGGCCTTCTTCGTACGCTGCATGGCAACGTGCGTGGTGTTTAACCGAATGCAGGTTTCTACCAGGTCGT
CTTTCTGCTTTCCGCCATCGGCTCGCCGGCAGAACTTGAGTACGTCCGCAACGTGTGGACGGAACACGCG
GCCGGGCTTGTCTCCCTTCCCTTCCCGGTATCGGTTCATGGATTCGGTTAGATGGGAAACCGCCATCAGT
ACCAGGTCGTAATCCCACACACTGGCCATGCCGGCCGGCCCTGCGGAAACCTCTACGTGCCCGTCTGGAA
GCTCGTAGCGGATCACCTCGCCAGCTCGTCGGTCACGCTTCGACAGACGGAAAACGGCCACGTCCATGAT
GCTGCGACTATCGCGGGTGCCCACGTCATAGAGCATCGGAACGAAAAAATCTGGTTGCTCGTCGCCCTTG
GGCGGCTTCCTAATCGACGGCGCACCGGCTGCCGGCGGTTGCCGGGATTCTTTGCGGATTCGATCAGCGG
CCGCTTGCCACGATTCACCGGGGCGTGCTTCTGCCTCGATGCGTTGCCGCTGGGCGGCCTGCGCGGCCTT
CAACTTCTCCACCAGGTCATCACCCAGCGCCGCGCCGATTTGTACCGGGCCGGATGGTTTGCGACCGCTC
ACGCCGATTCCTCGGGCTTGGGGGTTCCAGTGCCATTGCAGGGCCGGCAGGCAACCCAGCCGCTTACGCC
TGGCCAACCGCCCGTTCCTCCACACATGGGGCATTCCACGGCGTCGGTGCCTGGTTGTTCTTGATTTTCC
ATGCCGCCTCCTTTAGCCGCTAAAATTCATCTACTCATTTATTCATTTGCTCATTTACTCTGGTAGCTGC
GCGATGTATTCAGATAGCAGCTCGGTAATGGTCTTGCCTTGGCGTACCGCGTACATCTTCAGCTTGGTGT
GATCCTCCGCCGGCAACTGAAAGTTGACCCGCTTCATGGCTGGCGTGTCTGCCAGGCTGGCCAACGTTGC
AGCCTTGCTGCTGCGTGCGCTCGGACGGCCGGCACTTAGCGTGTTTGTGCTTTTGCTCATTTTCTCTTTA
CCTCATTAACTCAAATGAGTTTTGATTTAATTTCAGCGGCCAGCGCCTGGACCTCGCGGGCAGCGTCGCC
CTCGGGTTCTGATTCAAGAACGGTTGTGCCGGCGGCGGCAGTGCCTGGGTAGCTCACGCGCTGCGTGATA
CGGGACTCAAGAATGGGCAGCTCGTACCCGGCCAGCGCCTCGGCAACCTCACCGCCGATGCGCGTGCCTT
TGATCGCCCGCGACACGACAAAGGCCGCTTGTAGCCTTCCATCCGTGACCTCAATGCGCTGCTTAACCAG
CTCCACCAGGTCGGCGGTGGCCCATATGTCGTAAGGGCTTGGCTGCACCGGAATCAGCACGAAGTCGGCT
GCCTTGATCGCGGACACAGCCAAGTCCGCCGCCTGGGGCGCTCCGTCGATCACTACGAAGTCGCGCCGGC
CGATGGCCTTCACGTCGCGGTCAATCGTCGGGCGGTCGATGCCGACAACGGTTAGCGGTTGATCTTCCCG
CACGGCCGCCCAATCGCGGGCACTGCCCTGGGGATCGGAATCGACTAACAGAACATCGGCCCCGGCGAGT
TGCAGGGCGCGGGCTAGATGGGTTGCGATGGTCGTCTTGCCTGACCCGCCTTTCTGGTTAAGTACAGCGA
TAACCTTCATGCGTTCCCCTTGCGTATTTGTTTATTTACTCATCGCATCATATACGCAGCGACCGCATGA
CGCAAGCTGTTTTACTCAAATACACATCACCTTTTTAGACGGCGGCGCTCGGTTTCTTCAGCGGCCAAGC
TGGCCGGCCAGGCCGCCAGCTTGGCATCAGACAAACCGGCCAGGATTTCATGCAGCCGCACGGTTGAGAC
GTGCGCGGGCGGCTCGAACACGTACCCGGCCGCGATCATCTCCGCCTCGATCTCTTCGGTAATGAAAAAC
GGTTCGTCCTGGCCGTCCTGGTGCGGTTTCATGCTTGTTCCTCTTGGCGTTCATTCTCGGCGGCCGCCAG
GGCGTCGGCCTCGGTCAATGCGTCCTCACGGAAGGCACCGCGCCGCCTGGCCTCGGTGGGCGTCACTTCC
TCGCTGCGCTCAAGTGCGCGGTACAGGGTCGAGCGATGCACGCCAAGCAGTGCAGCCGCCTCTTTCACGG
TGCGGCCTTCCTGGTCGATCAGCTCGCGGGCGTGCGCGATCTGTGCCGGGGTGAGGGTAGGGCGGGGGCC
AAACTTCACGCCTCGGGCCTTGGCGGCCTCGCGCCCGCTCCGGGTGCGGTCGATGATTAGGGAACGCTCG
AACTCGGCAATGCCGGCGAACACGGTCAACACCATGCGGCCGGCCGGCGTGGTGGTGTCGGCCCACGGCT
CTGCCAGGCTACGCAGGCCCGCGCCGGCCTCCTGGATGCGCTCGGCAATGTCCAGTAGGTCGCGGGTGCT
GCGGGCCAGGCGGTCTAGCCTGGTCACTGTCACAACGTCGCCAGGGCGTAGGTGGTCAAGCATCCTGGCC
AGCTCCGGGCGGTCGCGCCTGGTGCCGGTGATCTTCTCGGAAAACAGCTTGGTGCAGCCGGCCGCGTGCA
GTTCGGCCCGTTGGTTGGTCAAGTCCTGGTCGTCGGTGCTGACGCGGGCATAGCCCAGCAGGCCAGCGGC
GGCGCTCTTGTTCATGGCGTAATGTCTCCGGTTCTAGTCGCAAGTATTCTACTTTATGCGACTAAAACAC
GCGACAAGAAAACGCCAGGAAAAGGGCAGGGCGGCAGCCTGTCGCGTAACTTAGGACTTGTGCGACATGT
CGTTTTCAGAAGACGGCTGCACTGAACGTCAGAAGCCGACTGCACTATAGCAGCGGAGGGGTTGGATCAA
AGTACTTTGATCCCGAGGGGAACCCTGTGGTTGGCATGCACATACAAATGGACGAACGGATAAACCTTTT
CACGCCCTTTTAAATATCCGATTATTCTAATAAACGCTCTTTTCTCTTAGGTTTACCCGCCAATATATCC
TGTCAAACACTGATAGTTTAAACTGGCAGACATACTGTCCCACAAATGAAGATGGAATCTGTAAAAGAAA
ACGCGTGAAATAATGCGTCTGACAAAGGTTAGGTCGGCTGCCTTTAATCAATACCAAAGTGGTCCCTACC
ACGATGGAAAAACTGTGCAGTCGGTTTGGCTTTTTCTGACGAACAAATAAGATTCGTGGCCGACAGGTGG
GGGTCCACCATGTGAAGGCATCTTCAGACTCCAATAATGGAGCAATGACGTAAGGGCTTACGAAATAAGT
AAGGGTAGTTTGGGAAATGTCCACTCACCCGTCAGTCTATAAATACTTAGCCCCTCCCTCATTGTTAAGG
GAGCAAAATCTCAGAGAGATAGTCCTAGAGAGAGAAAGAGAGCAAGTAGCCTAGAAGTAGTCAAGGCGGC
GAAGTATTCAGGCACGTGGCCAGGAAGAAGAAAAGCCAAGACGACGAAAACAGGTAAGAGCTAAGCTTGT
TCACTGCCGTATAGGCAGCGAGACCAAGGTCTCAGTTTAAGAGCTATGCTGGAAACAGCATAGCAAGTTT
AAATAAGGCTAGTCCGTTATCAACTTGAAAAAGTGGCACCGAGTCGGTGCGGAGACCAAGGTCTCCCGCG
GTTCTATCTAGTTACGCGTTAAACCAACTAGAAGTTCACTGCCGTATAGGCAGGGATCCTTTCTCCATAA
TAATGTGTGAGTAGTTCCCAGATAAGGGAATTAGGGTTCCTATAGGGTTTCGCTCATGTGTTGAGCATAT
AAGAAACCCTTAGTATGTATTTGTATTTGTAAAATACTTCTATCAATAAAATTTCTAATTCCTAAAACCA
AAATCCAGTACTAAAATCCAGATCGGTACCTGAGACTTTTCAACAAAGGGTAATATCGGGAAACCTCCTC
GGATTCCATTGCCCAGCTATCTGTCACTTCATCAAAAGGACAGTAGAAAAGGAAGGTGGCACCTACAAAT
GCCATCATTGCGATAAAGGAAAGGCTATCGTTCAAGATGCCTCTGCCGACAGTGGTCCCAAAGATGGACC
CCCACCCACGAGGAGCATCGTGGAAAAAGAAGACGTTCCAACCACGTCTTCAAAGCAAGTGGATTGATGT
GAACATGGTGGAGCACGACACTCTCGTCTACTCCAAGAATATCAAAGATACAGTCTCAGAAGACCAAAGG
GCTATTGAGACTTTTCAACAAAGGGTAATATCGGGAAACCTCCTCGGATTCCATTGCCCAGCTATCTGTC
ACTTCATCAAAAGGACAGTAGAAAAGGAAGGTGGCACCTACAAATGCCATCATTGCGATAAAGGAAAGGC
TATCGTTCAAGATGCCTCTGCCGACAGTGGTCCCAAAGATGGACCCCCACCCACGAGGAGCATCGTGGAA
AAAGAAGACGTTCCAACCACGTCTTCAAAGCAAGTGGATTGATGTGATATCTCCACTGACGTAAGGGATG
ACGCACAATCCCACTATCCTTCGCAAGACCCTTCCTCTATATAAGGAAGTTCATTTCATTTGGAGAGGAC
ACGCTGACCTAGGATGGACCACTACCTCGACATCAGGCTCAGGCCAGACCCAGAGTTCCCACCAGCCCAG
CTCATGTCCGTCCTCTTCGGCAAGCTCCACCAGGCCCTCGTGGCCCAGGGCGGCGACAGGATCGGCGTGT
CCTTCCCAGACCTCGACGAGTCCAGGTCCAGGCTCGGCGAGAGGCTCCGCATCCACGCCTCCGCCGACGA
CCTCAGGGCCCTCCTCGCCAGGCCGTGGCTGGAGGGCCTCAGGGACCACCTCCAGTTCGGCGAGCCAGCC
GTGGTGCCACACCCAACCCCATACAGGCAAGTGTCCAGGGTGCAAGCCAAGTCCAACCCAGAGAGGCTCA
GGAGGAGGCTCATGAGGAGGCACGACCTCTCCGAGGAAGAGGCCAGGAAGCGCATCCCAGACACCGTGGC
CAGGGCCCTCGACCTCCCATTCGTGACCCTCAGGTCCCAGTCCACCGGCCAGCACTTCCGCCTCTTCATC
AGGCACGGCCCACTCCAGGTGACCGCCGAGGAGGGCGGCTTTACCTGCTACGGCCTCTCCAAGGGCGGCT
TCGTGCCGTGGTTCGGCTCCGGCGCCACCAACTTCTCCCTCCTCAAGCAAGCCGGCGACGTGGAGGAGAA
CCCAGGCCCAATGCCAGCCGCCAAGCGCGTCAAGCTGGACGGCGGAAAGCGCACCGCCGACGGATCCGAG
TTCGAGAGCCCTAAGAAAAAGAGAAAAGTGGACAAGAAGTACTCGATCGGCCTCGATATTGGGACTAACT
CTGTTGGCTGGGCCGTGATCACCGACGAGTACAAGGTGCCCTCAAAGAAGTTCAAGGTCCTGGGCAACAC
CGATCGGCATTCCATCAAGAAGAATCTCATTGGCGCTCTCCTGTTCGACAGCGGCGAGACGGCTGAGGCT
ACGCGGCTCAAGCGCACCGCCCGCAGGCGGTACACGCGCAGGAAGAATCGCATCTGCTACCTGCAGGAGA
TTTTCTCCAACGAGATGGCGAAGGTTGACGATTCTTTCTTCCACAGGCTGGAGGAGTCATTCCTCGTGGA
GGAGGATAAGAAGCACGAGCGGCATCCAATCTTCGGCAACATTGTCGACGAGGTTGCCTACCACGAGAAG
TACCCTACGATCTACCATCTGCGGAAGAAGCTCGTGGACTCCACAGATAAGGCGGACCTCCGCCTGATCT
ACCTCGCTCTGGCCCACATGATTAAGTTCAGGGGCCATTTCCTGATCGAGGGGGATCTCAACCCGGACAA
TAGCGATGTTGACAAGCTGTTCATCCAGCTCGTGCAGACGTACAACCAGCTCTTCGAGGAGAACCCCATT
AATGCGTCAGGCGTCGACGCGAAGGCTATCCTGTCCGCTAGGCTCTCGAAGTCTCGGAAGCTCGAGAACC
TGATCGCCCAGCTGCCGGGCGAGAAGAAGAACGGCCTGTTCGGGAATCTCATTGCGCTCAGCCTGGGGCT
CACGCCCAACTTCAAGTCGAATTTCGATCTCGCTGAGGACGCCAAGCTGCAGCTCTCCAAGGACACATAC
GACGATGACCTGGATAACCTCCTGGCCCAGATCGGCGATCAGTACGCGGACCTGTTCCTCGCTGCCAAGA
ATCTGTCGGACGCCATCCTCCTGTCTGATATTCTCAGGGTGAACACCGAGATTACGAAGGCTCCGCTCTC
AGCCTCCATGATCAAGCGCTACGACGAGCACCATCAGGATCTGACCCTCCTGAAGGCGCTGGTCAGGCAG
CAGCTCCCCGAGAAGTACAAGGAGATCTTCTTCGATCAGTCGAAGAACGGCTACGCTGGGTACATTGACG
GCGGGGCCTCTCAGGAGGAGTTCTACAAGTTCATCAAGCCGATTCTGGAGAAGATGGACGGCACGGAGGA
GCTGCTGGTGAAGCTCAAGCGCGAGGACCTCCTGAGGAAGCAGCGGACATTCGATAACGGCAGCATCCCA
CACCAGATTCATCTCGGGGAGCTGCACGCTATCCTGAGGAGGCAGGAGGACTTCTACCCTTTCCTCAAGG
ATAACCGCGAGAAGATCGAGAAGATTCTGACTTTCAGGATCCCGTACTACGTCGGCCCACTCGCTAGGGG
CAACTCCCGCTTCGCTTGGATGACCCGCAAGTCAGAGGAGACGATCACGCCGTGGAACTTCGAGGAGGTG
GTCGACAAGGGCGCTAGCGCTCAGTCGTTCATCGAGAGGATGACGAATTTCGACAAGAACCTGCCAAATG
AGAAGGTGCTCCCTAAGCACTCGCTCCTGTACGAGTACTTCACAGTCTACAACGAGCTGACTAAGGTGAA
GTATGTGACCGAGGGCATGAGGAAGCCGGCTTTCCTGTCTGGGGAGCAGAAGAAGGCCATCGTGGACCTC
CTGTTCAAGACCAACCGGAAGGTCACGGTTAAGCAGCTCAAGGAGGACTACTTCAAGAAGATTGAGTGCT
TCGATTCGGTCGAGATCTCTGGCGTTGAGGACCGCTTCAACGCCTCCCTGGGGACCTACCACGATCTCCT
GAAGATCATTAAGGATAAGGACTTCCTGGACAACGAGGAGAATGAGGATATCCTCGAGGACATTGTGCTG
ACACTCACTCTGTTCGAGGACCGGGAGATGATCGAGGAGCGCCTGAAGACTTACGCCCATCTCTTCGATG
ACAAGGTCATGAAGCAGCTCAAGAGGAGGAGGTACACCGGCTGGGGGAGGCTGAGCAGGAAGCTCATCAA
CGGCATTCGGGACAAGCAGTCCGGGAAGACGATCCTCGACTTCCTGAAGAGCGATGGCTTCGCGAACCGC
AATTTCATGCAGCTGATTCACGATGACAGCCTCACATTCAAGGAGGATATCCAGAAGGCTCAGGTGAGCG
GCCAGGGGGACTCGCTGCACGAGCATATCGCGAACCTCGCTGGCTCGCCAGCTATCAAGAAGGGGATTCT
GCAGACCGTGAAGGTTGTGGACGAGCTGGTGAAGGTCATGGGCAGGCACAAGCCTGAGAACATCGTCATT
GAGATGGCCCGGGAGAATCAGACCACGCAGAAGGGCCAGAAGAACTCACGCGAGAGGATGAAGAGGATCG
AGGAGGGCATTAAGGAGCTGGGGTCCCAGATCCTCAAGGAGCACCCGGTGGAGAACACGCAGCTGCAGAA
TGAGAAGCTCTACCTGTACTACCTCCAGAATGGCCGCGATATGTATGTGGACCAGGAGCTGGATATTAAC
AGGCTCAGCGATTACGACGTCGATGCCATCGTTCCACAGTCATTCCTGAAGGATGACTCCATTGACAACA
AGGTCCTCACCAGGTCGGACAAGAACCGGGGCAAGTCTGATAATGTTCCTTCAGAGGAGGTCGTTAAGAA
GATGAAGAACTACTGGCGCCAGCTCCTGAATGCCAAGCTGATCACGCAGCGGAAGTTCGATAACCTCACA
AAGGCTGAGAGGGGCGGGCTCTCTGAGCTGGACAAGGCGGGCTTCATCAAGAGGCAGCTGGTCGAGACAC
GGCAGATCACTAAGCACGTTGCGCAGATTCTCGACTCACGGATGAACACTAAGTACGATGAGAATGACAA
GCTGATCCGCGAGGTGAAGGTCATCACCCTGAAGTCAAAGCTCGTCTCCGACTTCAGGAAGGATTTCCAG
TTCTACAAGGTTCGGGAGATCAACAATTACCACCATGCCCATGACGCGTACCTGAACGCGGTGGTCGGCA
CAGCTCTGATCAAGAAGTACCCAAAGCTCGAGAGCGAGTTCGTGTACGGGGACTACAAGGTTTACGATGT
GAGGAAGATGATCGCCAAGTCGGAGCAGGAGATTGGCAAGGCTACCGCCAAGTACTTCTTCTACTCTAAC
ATTATGAATTTCTTCAAGACAGAGATCACTCTGGCCAATGGCGAGATCCGGAAGCGCCCCCTCATCGAGA
CGAACGGCGAGACGGGGGAGATCGTGTGGGACAAGGGCAGGGATTTCGCGACCGTCAGGAAGGTTCTCTC
CATGCCACAAGTGAATATCGTCAAGAAGACAGAGGTCCAGACTGGCGGGTTCTCTAAGGAGTCAATTCTG
CCTAAGCGGAACAGCGACAAGCTCATCGCCCGCAAGAAGGACTGGGATCCGAAGAAGTACGGCGGGTTCG
ACAGCCCCACTGTGGCCTACTCGGTCCTGGTTGTGGCGAAGGTTGAGAAGGGCAAGTCCAAGAAGCTCAA
GAGCGTGAAGGAGCTGCTGGGGATCACGATTATGGAGCGCTCCAGCTTCGAGAAGAACCCGATCGATTTC
CTGGAGGCGAAGGGCTACAAGGAGGTGAAGAAGGACCTGATCATTAAGCTCCCCAAGTACTCACTCTTCG
AGCTGGAGAACGGCAGGAAGCGGATGCTGGCTTCCGCTGGCGAGCTGCAGAAGGGGAACGAGCTGGCTCT
GCCGTCCAAGTATGTGAACTTCCTCTACCTGGCCTCCCACTACGAGAAGCTCAAGGGCAGCCCCGAGGAC
AACGAGCAGAAGCAGCTGTTCGTCGAGCAGCACAAGCATTACCTCGACGAGATCATTGAGCAGATTTCCG
AGTTCTCCAAGCGCGTGATCCTGGCCGACGCGAATCTGGATAAGGTCCTCTCCGCGTACAACAAGCACCG
CGACAAGCCAATCAGGGAGCAGGCTGAGAATATCATTCATCTCTTCACCCTGACGAACCTCGGCGCCCCT
GCTGCTTTCAAGTACTTCGACACAACTATCGATCGCAAGAGGTACACAAGCACTAAGGAGGTCCTGGACG
CGACCCTCATCCACCAGTCGATTACCGGCCTCTACGAGACGCGCATCGACCTGTCTCAGCTCGGGGGCGA
CGAATTCTCCGGGAGCGAGACGCCAGGCACCTCCGAGTCGGCCACCCCAGAATCTGCCACAGTGGTGTCC
GGCCAAAAGCAGGACCGCCAGGGCGGAGAACGCAGAAGGTCCCAGCTCGATAGGGATCAGTGTGCCTACT
GCAAGGAGAAGGGCCACTGGGCCAAAGACTGCCCGAAAAAGCCGCGCGGCCCACGCGGCCCAAGGCCACA
AACATCCCTCCTTCCAAAGAAGAAGCGGAAGGTGGAGCTCAGCGGAGGATCTTCCGGAGGATCTAGCGGC
TCCGAGACACCAGGAACATCCGAAAGCGCTACACCAGAATCTAGCGGAGGCTCTTCCGGAGGATCTAGGC
CTACCCTCAACATCGAGGATGAGTATCGCCTCCACGAAACCTCCAAAGAACCGGACGTGTCCCTCGGCAG
CACATGGCTCAGCGACTTCCCACAAGCGTGGGCCGAAACCGGCGGCATGGGCCTCGCCGTCCGCCAAGCC
CCACTCATTATCCCGCTGAAGGCGACCTCCACACCGGTGTCCATCAAGCAGTACCCGATGAGCCAAGAGG
CGAGGCTCGGGATTAAGCCGCACATTCAGCGCCTCCTCGATCAAGGCATTCTCGTGCCGTGCCAATCCCC
GTGGAATACACCACTCCTCCCGGTCAAAAAGCCGGGCACCAACGACTATCGCCCGGTCCAAGATCTCCGC
GAGGTCAACAAGCGCGTGGAAGACATCCACCCGACCGTCCCGAACCCGTATAATCTGCTCTCCGGGCTCC
CACCATCCCACCAGTGGTATACAGTGCTGGACCTCAAAGACGCCTTCTTCTGTCTCCGCCTCCACCCAAC
AAGCCAGCCGCTCTTCGCCTTCGAGTGGCGCGACCCGGAGATGGGCATCTCCGGCCAACTGACATGGACA
CGCCTCCCGCAAGGCTTCAAGAACAGCCCGACACTCTTCAACGAGGCGCTCCATAGGGACCTCGCGGATT
TTCGCATCCAGCATCCGGACCTCATCCTCCTCCAGTATGCCGATGATCTCCTCCTCGCCGCGACCTCCGA
GCTGGATTGTCAACAAGGCACACGCGCGCTCCTCCAAACACTCGGGAACCTCGGCTATCGCGCGTCCGCG
AAAAAGGCCCAAATCTGCCAGAAGCAAGTGAAGTACCTCGGGTATCTGCTCAAGGAAGGCCAACGCTGGC
TCACCGAAGCGCGCAAAGAAACAGTGATGGGGCAACCGACACCGAAAACACCACGCCAGCTGCGCGAGTT
TCTCGGCAAAGCCGGCTTCTGTCGCCTCTTCATCCCGGGCTTTGCCGAGATGGCCGCGCCACTCTACCCA
CTCACCAAGCCGGGCACACTGTTTAACTGGGGGCCGGATCAGCAGAAAGCCTACCAAGAGATCAAACAAG
CGCTCCTCACCGCCCCAGCGCTCGGGCTCCCAGATCTCACAAAGCCGTTCGAGCTGTTCGTCGATGAGAA
GCAAGGCTACGCGAAGGGCGTGCTCACACAGAAGCTCGGCCCGTGGAGGAGGCCAGTGGCCTATCTCTCC
AAAAAACTCGATCCAGTGGCCGCCGGCTGGCCACCGTGTCTGCGCATGGTCGCCGCGATTGCCGTGCTCA
CAAAGGATGCCGGCAAACTCACAATGGGCCAGCCGCTGGTGATCCTCGCGCCACATGCCGTGGAAGCCCT
CGTCAAACAGCCGCCGGATAGGTGGCTCTCCAATGCGCGCATGACCCATTACCAAGCGCTCCTCCTCGAC
ACCGATCGCGTCCAGTTCGGCCCAGTGGTCGCCCTCAATCCGGCGACACTGCTGCCACTCCCAGAGGAGG
GCCTCCAACACAACTGTCTGGATATTCTCGCGGAAGCGCATGGCACAAGGCCAGACCTCACAGATCAACC
GCTCAGCGGCGGCAGCAAAAGGACCGCCGATTCCCAACATTCCACCCCACCAAAAACCAAGAGGAAGGTG
GGCTCTGGCCCAAAGAAGAAGAGGAAGGTCTGAGAGCTCAGAGCTTTCGTTCGTATCATCGGTTTCGACA
ACGTTCGTCAAGTTCAATGCATCAGTTTCATTGCGCACACACCAGAATCCTACTGAGTTTGAGTATTATG
GCATTGGGAAAACTGTTTTTCTTGTACCATTTGTTGTGCTTGTAATTTACTGTGTTTTTTATTCGGTTTT
CGCTATCGAACTGTGAAATGGAAATGGATGGAGAAGAGTTAATGAATGATATGGTCCTTTTGTTCATTCT
CAAATTAATATTATTTGTTTTTTCTCTTATTTGTTGTGTGTTGAATTTGAAATTATAAGAGATATGCAAA
CATTTTGTTTTGAGTAAAAATGTGTCAAATCGTGGCCTCTAATGACCGAAGTTAATATGAGGAGTAAAAC
ACTTGTAGTTGTACCATTATGCTTATTCACTAGGCAACAAATATATTTTCAGACCTAGAAAAGCTGCAAA
TGTTACTGAATACAAGTATGTCCTCTTGTGTTTTAGACATTTATGAACTTTCCTTTATGTAATTTTCCAG
AATCCTTGTCAGATTCTAATCATTGCTTTATAATTATAGTTATACTCATGGATTTGTAGTTGAGTATGAA
AATATTTTTTAATGCATTTTATGACTTGCCAATTGATTGACAACGAATTCGTAATCATGTCATAGCTGTT
TCCTGTGTGAAATTGTTATCCGCTCACAATTCCACACAACATACGAGCCGGAAGCATAAAGTGTAAAGCC
TGGGGTGCCTAATGAGTGAGCTAACTCACATTAATTGCGTTGCGCTCACTGCCCGCTTTCCAGTCGGGAA
ACCTGTCGTGCCAGCTGCATTAATGAATCGGCCAACGCGCGGGGAGAGGCGGTTTGCGTATTGGCTAGAG
CAGCTTGCCAACATGGTGGAGCACGACACTCTCGTCTACTCCAAGAATATCAAAGATACAGTCTCAGAAG
ACCAAAGGGCTATTGAGACTTTTCAACAAAGGGTAATATCGGGAAACCTCCTCGGATTCCATTGCCCAGC
TATCTGTCACTTCATCAAAAGGACAGTAGAAAAGGAAGGTGGCACCTACAAATGCCATCATTGCGATAAA
GGAAAGGCTATCGTTCAAGATGCCTCTGCCGACAGTGGTCCCAAAGATGGACCCCCACCCACGAGGAGCA
TCGTGGAAAAAGAAGACGTTCCAACCACGTCTTCAAAGCAAGTGGATTGATGTGAACATGGTGGAGCACG
ACACTCTCGTCTACTCCAAGAATATCAAAGATACAGTCTCAGAAGACCAAAGGGCTATTGAGACTTTTCA
ACAAAGGGTAATATCGGGAAACCTCCTCGGATTCCATTGCCCAGCTATCTGTCACTTCATCAAAAGGACA
GTAGAAAAGGAAGGTGGCACCTACAAATGCCATCATTGCGATAAAGGAAAGGCTATCGTTCAAGATGCCT
CTGCCGACAGTGGTCCCAAAGATGGACCCCCACCCACGAGGAGCATCGTGGAAAAAGAAGACGTTCCAAC
CACGTCTTCAAAGCAAGTGGATTGATGTGATATCTCCACTGACGTAAGGGATGACGCACAATCCCACTAT
CCTTCGCAAGACCCTTCCTCTATATAAGGAAGTTCATTTCATTTGGAGAGGACACGCTGAAATCACCAGT
CTCTCTCTACAAATCTATCTCTCTCGAGCTTTCGCAGATCCGGGGGGCAATGAGATATGAAAAAGCCTGA
ACTCACCGCGACGTCTGTCGAGAAGTTTCTGATCGAAAAGTTCGACAGCGTCTCCGACCTGATGCAGCTC
TCGGAGGGCGAAGAATCTCGTGCTTTCAGCTTCGATGTAGGAGGGCGTGGATATGTCCTGCGGGTAAATA
GCTGCGCCGATGGTTTCTACAAAGATCGTTATGTTTATCGGCACTTTGCATCGGCCGCGCTCCCGATTCC
GGAAGTGCTTGACATTGGGGAGTTTAGCGAGAGCCTGACCTATTGCATCTCCCGCCGTTCACAGGGTGTC
ACGTTGCAAGACCTGCCTGAAACCGAACTGCCCGCTGTTCTACAACCGGTCGCGGAGGCTATGGATGCGA
TCGCTGCGGCCGATCTTAGCCAGACGAGCGGGTTCGGCCCATTCGGACCGCAAGGAATCGGTCAATACAC
TACATGGCGTGATTTCATATGCGCGATTGCTGATCCCCATGTGTATCACTGGCAAACTGTGATGGACGAC
ACCGTCAGTGCGTCCGTCGCGCAGGCTCTCGATGAGCTGATGCTTTGGGCCGAGGACTGCCCCGAAGTCC
GGCACCTCGTGCACGCGGATTTCGGCTCCAACAATGTCCTGACGGACAATGGCCGCATAACAGCGGTCAT
TGACTGGAGCGAGGCGATGTTCGGGGATTCCCAATACGAGGTCGCCAACATCTTCTTCTGGAGGCCGTGG
TTGGCTTGTATGGAGCAGCAGACGCGCTACTTCGAGCGGAGGCATCCGGAGCTTGCAGGATCGCCACGAC
TCCGGGCGTATATGCTCCGCATTGGTCTTGACCAACTCTATCAGAGCTTGGTTGACGGCAATTTCGATGA
TGCAGCTTGGGCGCAGGGTCGATGCGACGCAATCGTCCGATCCGGAGCCGGGACTGTCGGGCGTACACAA
ATCGCCCGCAGAAGCGCGGCCGTCTGGACCGATGGCTGTGTAGAAGTACTCGCCGATAGTGGAAACCGAC
GCCCCAGCACTCGTCCGAGGGCAAAGAAATAGAGTAGATGCCGACCGGGATCTGTCGATCGACAAGCTCG
AGTTTCTCCATAATAATGTGTGAGTAGTTCCCAGATAAGGGAATTAGGGTTCCTATAGGGTTTCGCTCAT
GTGTTGAGCATATAAGAAACCCTTAGTATGTATTTGTATTTGTAAAATACTTCTATCAATAAAATTTCTA
ATTCCTAAAACCAAAATCCAGTACTAAAATCCAGATCCCCCGAATTAATTCGGCGTTAATTCAGTACATT
AAAAACGTCCGCAATGTGTTATTAAGTTGTCTAAGCGTCAATTTGTTTACACCACAATATATCCTGCCAC
CAGCCAGCCAACAGCTCCCCGACCGGCAGCTCGGCACAAAATCACCACTCGATACAGGCAGCCCATCAGT
CCGGGACGGCGTCAGCGGGAGAGCCGTTGTAAGGCGGCAGACTTTGCTCATGTTACCGATGCTATTCGGA
AGAACGGCAACTAAGCTGCCGGGTTTGAAACACGGATGATCTCGCGGAGGGTAGCATGTTGATTGTAACG
ATGACAGAGCGTTGCTGCCTGTGATCACCGCGGTTTCAAAATCGGCTCCGTCGATACTATGTTATACGCC
AACTTTGAAAACAACTTTGAAAAAGCTGTTTTCTGGTATTTAAGGTTTTAGAATGCAAGGAACAGTGAAT
TGGAGTTCGTCTTGTTATAATTAGCTTCTTGGGGTATCTTTAAATACTGTAGAAAAGAGGAAGGAAATAA
TAAATGGCTAAAATGAGAATATCACCGGAATTGAAAAAACTGATCGAAAAATACCGCTGCGTAAAAGATA
CGGAAGGAATGTCTCCTGCTAAGGTATATAAGCTGGTGGGAGAAAATGAAAACCTATATTTAAAAATGAC
GGACAGCCGGTATAAAGGGACCACCTATGATGTGGAACGGGAAAAGGACATGATGCTATGGCTGGAAGGA
AAGCTGCCTGTTCCAAAGGTCCTGCACTTTGAACGGCATGATGGCTGGAGCAATCTGCTCATGAGTGAGG
CCGATGGCGTCCTTTGCTCGGAAGAGTATGAAGATGAACAAAGCCCTGAAAAGATTATCGAGCTGTATGC
GGAGTGCATCAGGCTCTTTCACTCCATCGACATATCGGATTGTCCCTATACGAATAGCTTAGACAGCCGC
TTAGCCGAATTGGATTACTTACTGAATAACGATCTGGCCGATGTGGATTGCGAAAACTGGGAAGAAGACA
CTCCATTTAAAGATCCGCGCGAGCTGTATGATTTTTTAAAGACGGAAAAGCCCGAAGAGGAACTTGTCTT
TTCCCACGGCGACCTGGGAGACAGCAACATCTTTGTGAAAGATGGCAAAGTAAGTGGCTTTATTGATCTT
GGGAGAAGCGGCAGGGCGGACAAGTGGTATGACATTGCCTTCTGCGTCCGGTCGATCAGGGAGGATATCG
GGGAAGAACAGTATGTCGAGCTATTTTTTGACTTACTGGGGATCAAGCCTGATTGGGAGAAAATAAAATA
TTATATTTTACTGGATGAATTGTTTTAGTACCTAGAATGCATGACCAAAATCCCTTAACGTGAGTTTTCG
TTCCACTGAGCGTCAGACCCCGTAGAAAAGATCAAAGGATCTTC
